>Addgene plasmid #78635 | pBW100ParsR | addgene full sequence | sequence record 154132 | Addgene assembled sequence
TTTACAGCTAGCTCAGTCCTTGGTATTATGCTAGCTCCTAGGGTCACACAGGAAAGTACCATATGTCATT
TCTGTTACCCATCCAATTGTTCAAAATTCTTGCTGATGAAACCCGTCTGGGCATCGTTTTACTGCTCAGC
GAACTGGGAGAGTTATGCGTCTGCGATCTCTGCACTGCTCTCGACCAGTCGCAGCCCAAGATCTCCCGCC
ACCTGGCATTGCTGCGTGAAAGCGGGCTATTGCTGGACCGCAAGCAAGGTAAGTGGGTTCATTACCGCTT
ATCACCGCATATTCCAGCATGGGCGGCGAAAATTATTGATGAGGCCTGGCGATGTGAACAGGAAAAGGTT
CAGGCGATTGTCCGCAACCTGGCTCGACAAAACTGTTCCGGGGACAGTAAGAACATTTGCAGTTAAAAAT
TTAGCTAAACACACATGAATTTTCAGATGTGTTTTATCCGGGTACTAGAGCCAGGCATCAAATAAAACGA
AAGGCTCAGTCGAAAGACTGGGCCTTTCGTTTTATCTGTTGTTTGTCGGTGAACGCTCTCTACTAGAGTC
ACACTGGCTCACCTTCGGGTGGGCCTTTCTGCGTTTATATACTAGAGCCAACTCAAAATTCACACCTATT
ACCTTCCTCTGCACTTACACATTCGTTAAGTCATATATGTTTTTGACTTATCCGCTTCGAAGAGAGACAC
TACCTGCAATACTAGTAGCGGCCGCTGCAGGCTTCCTCGCTCACTGACTCGCTGCGCTCGGTCGTTCGGC
TGCGGCGAGCGGTATCAGCTCACTCAAAGGCGGTAATCTCGAGTCCCGTCAAGTCAGCGTAATGCTCTGC
CAGTGTTACAACCAATTAACCAATTCTGATTAGAAAAACTCATCGAGCATCAAATGAAACTGCAATTTAT
TCATATCAGGATTATCGATACCATATTTTTGAAAAAGCCGTTTCTGTAATGAAGGAGAAAACTCACCGAG
GCAGTTCCATAGGATGGCAAGATCCTGGTATCGGTCTGCGATTCCGACTCGTCCAACATCAATACAACCT
ATTAATTTCCCCTCGTCAAAAATAAGGTTATCAAGTGAGAAATCACCATGAGTGACGACTGAATCCGGTG
AGAATGGCAAAAGCTTATGCATTTCTTTCCAGACTTGTTCAACAGGCCAGCCATTACGCTCGTCATCAAA
ATCACTCGCATCAACCAAACCGTTATTCATTCGTGATTGCGCCTGAGCGAGACGAAATACGCGATCGCTG
TTAAAAGGACAATTACAAACAGGAATCGAATGCAACCGGCGCAGGAACACTGCCAGCGCATCAACAATAT
TTTCACCTGAATCAGGATATTCTTCTAATACCTGGAATGCTGTTTTCCCGGGGATCGCAGTGGTGAGTAA
CCATGCATCATCAGGAGTACGGATAAAATGCTTGATGGTCGGAAGAGGCATAAATTCCGTCAGCCAGTTT
AGTCTGACCATCTCATCTGTAACATCATTGGCAACGCTACCTTTGCCATGTTTCAGAAACAACTCTGGCG
CATCGGGCTTCCCATACAATCGATAGATTGTCGCACCTGATTGCCCGACATTATCGCGAGCCCATTTATA
CCCATATAAATCAGCATCCATGTTGGAATTTAATCGCGGCCTCGAGCAAGACGTTTCCCGTTGAATATGG
CTCATAACACCCCTTGTATTACTGTTTATGTAAGCAGACAGTTTTATTGTTCATGATGATATATTTTTAT
CTTGTGCAATGTAACATCAGAGATTTTGAGACACAACGTGGCTTTGTTGAATAAATCGAACTTTTGCTGA
GTTGAAGGATCAGATCACGCATCTTCCCGACAACGCAGACCGTTCCGTGGCAAAGCAAAAGTTCAAAATC
ACCAACTGGTCCACCTACAACAAAGCTCTCATCAACCGTGGCTCCCTCACTTTCTGGCTGGATGATGGGG
CGATTCAGGCCTGGTATGAGTCAGCAACACCTTCTTCACGAGGCAGACCTCAGCGCTAGCGGAGTGTATA
CTGGCTTACTATGTTGGCACTGATGAGGGTGTCAGTGAAGTGCTTCATGTGGCAGGAGAAAAAAGGCTGC
ACCGGTGCGTCAGCAGAATATGTGATACAGGATATATTCCGCTTCCTCGCTCACTGACTCGCTACGCTCG
GTCGTTCGACTGCGGCGAGCGGAAATGGCTTACGAACGGGGCGGAGATTTCCTGGAAGATGCCAGGAAGA
TACTTAACAGGGAAGTGAGAGGGCCGCGGCAAAGCCGTTTTTCCATAGGCTCCGCCCCCCTGACAAGCAT
CACGAAATCTGACGCTCAAATCAGTGGTGGCGAAACCCGACAGGACTATAAAGATACCAGGCGTTTCCCC
TGGCGGCTCCCTCGTGCGCTCTCCTGTTCCTGCCTTTCGGTTTACCGGTGTCATTCCGCTGTTATGGCCG
CGTTTGTCTCATTCCACGCCTGACACTCAGTTCCGGGTAGGCAGTTCGCTCCAAGCTGGACTGTATGCAC
GAACCCCCCGTTCAGTCCGACCGCTGCGCCTTATCCGGTAACTATCGTCTTGAGTCCAACCCGGAAAGAC
ATGCAAAAGCACCACTGGCAGCAGCCACTGGTAATTGATTTAGAGGAGTTAGTCTTGAAGTCATGCGCCG
GTTAAGGCTAAACTGAAAGGACAAGTTTTGGTGACTGCGCTCCTCCAAGCCAGTTACCTCGGTTCAAAGA
GTTGGTAGCTCAGAGAACCTTCGAAAAACCGCCCTGCAAGGCGGTTTTTTCGTTTTCAGAGCAAGAGATT
ACGCGCAGACCAAAACGATCTCAAGAAGATCATCTTATTAAGGGGTCTGACGCTCAGTGGAACGAAAACT
CACGTTAAGGGATTTTGGTCATGAGATTATCAAAAAGGATCTTCACCTAGATCCTTTTAAATTAAAAATG
AAGTTTTAAATCAATCTAAAGTATATATGAGTAAACTTGGTCTGACAGTTACCAATGCTTAATCAGTGAG
GCACCTATCTCAGCGATCTGTCTATTTCGTTCATCCATAGTTGCCTGACTCCCCGTCGTGTAGATAACTA
CGATACGGGAGGGCTTACCATCTGGCCCCAGTGCTGCAATGATACCGCGAGACCCACGCTCACCGGCTCC
AGATTTATCAGCAATAAACCAGCCAGCCGGAAGGGCCGAGCGCAGAAGTGGTCCTGCAACTTTATCCGCC
TCCATCCAGTCTATTCCATGGTGCCACCTGACGTCTAAGAAACCATTATTATCATGACATTAACCTATAA
AAATAGGCGTATCACGAGGCAGAATTTCAGATAAAAAAAATCCTTAGCTTTCGCTAAGGATGATTTCTGG
AATTCGCGGCCGCTTCTAGAG
Features (pLannotate 1.2.2; 12 found; start..end, strand, type, name):
      4..26      +  promoter       J23119(SpeI) promoter (fragment): bacterial promoter (Registry of Standard Biological Parts BBa J23119) modified to end with an SpeI site
     63..413     +  CDS            arsR: ARSR_ECOLI - Also known as arsE. Protein inferred from homology: Swiss-Prot protein existence level 3. Transcriptional repressor for the arsEFG operon. ArsE is a trans-acting regulatory protein which controls its own expression. The repressive effect of ArsE is alleviated by oxyions of +III oxidation state of arsenic, antimony, and bismuth, as well as arsenate (As(V)) (By similarity). From Escherichia coli (strain K12).
    479..550     +  terminator     rrnB T1 terminator: transcription terminator T1 from the E. coli rrnB gene
    566..593     +  terminator     T7Te terminator: phage T7 early transcription terminator
    710..730     +  misc_feature   BioBrick suffix: universal suffix for all parts
    870..1685    -  CDS            KanR: aminoglycoside phosphotransferase; aph(3')-Ia; confers resistance to kanamycin in bacteria or G418 (Geneticin®) in eukaryotes
   2012..2038    +  misc_feature   bom (fragment): basis of mobility region from pBR322
   2137..2192    -  rep_origin     RSF ori (fragment): Plasmids containing the RSF 1030 origin of replication can be propagated in E. coli cells that contain additional plasmids with compatible origins.
   2280..2824    -  rep_origin     p15A ori: Plasmids containing the medium-copy-number p15A origin of replication can be propagated in E. coli cells that contain a second plasmid with the ColE1 origin.
   2990..3235    -  CDS            bla(M) (fragment): β-lactamase lacking the signal sequence; bla(M); allows cytosolic expression of β-lactamase
   3314..3357    -  terminator     bacterial terminator: putative bacterial transcription terminator
   3360..3381    +  misc_feature   BioBrick prefix: BioBrick prefix for parts that do not start with "ATG"
