[The description below was written by a language model from this plasmid's Addgene catalogue record and pLannotate feature annotations shown in this document.]
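Description:
pBW100ParsR is a 3,381 nt synthetic biology plasmid built on the BioBrick vector pSB3K3 and intended for use in Escherichia coli. It replicates from the p15A origin, which the record lists as low copy and which is compatible with ColE1-type plasmids, so it can be co-maintained with a second construct. Selection is by kanamycin through an aph(3')-Ia aminoglycoside phosphotransferase gene. The annotation also picks up short fragments of a bom site, an RSF origin and a β-lactamase coding sequence. These appear to be backbone remnants rather than functional elements, and ampicillin is not listed as a selection.

The insert, flanked by the BioBrick prefix and suffix, is described as J101-rbs32-arsR-t-ParsR. A constitutive Anderson-family promoter (annotated only as a partial match to the related J23119 part) and a synthetic ribosome binding site drive expression of arsR, the E. coli K-12 arsenic-responsive transcriptional repressor. This is followed by a double terminator made up of rrnB T1 and T7Te. Downstream of the terminators, the insert name places the ArsR-regulated ParsR promoter. The feature table does not annotate it, but it presumably lies in the unannotated stretch just before the BioBrick suffix. No reporter or other output gene follows it in this plasmid.

ArsR represses its cognate promoter, and repression is relieved by arsenite, arsenate and related oxyions, so the cassette forms a self-contained arsenic-inducible sensor module to which a downstream part can be attached. The associated publication concerns modular, tunable genetic amplifiers for scaling transcriptional signals in cascaded gene networks, suggesting that this construct serves as a transcriptional input stage for such circuits.
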