Addgene plasmid #78635: pBW100ParsR
Purpose: pSB3K3 carrying J101-rbs32-arsR-t-ParsR
Depositing lab: Baojun Wang. Depositing organization: University of Edinburgh. Publication: Engineering modular and tunable genetic amplifiers for scaling transcriptional signals in cascaded gene networks. Wang B, Barahona M, Buck M. Nucleic Acids Res. 2014 Aug;42(14):9484-92. doi: 10.1093/nar/gku593. Epub 2014 Jul 16. PubMed 25030903.
Backbone
  Vector backbone: pSB3K3
  Backbone manufacturer: BioBrick vector, IGEM registry
  Vector type: Synthetic Biology
Growth in bacteria
  Bacterial resistance: Kanamycin, 50 μg/mL
  Growth temperature: 37°C
  Growth strain: DH5alpha
  Copy number: Low Copy
Gene/Insert
  Gene/Insert name: J101-rbs32-arsR-t-ParsR
  Species: Synthetic
  Promoter: see insert
  Cloning method: Unknown
  Sequencing primers: 5′ pBRforEco; 3′ RNAde-BB-2R
Terms and licenses: Academic/Nonprofit Terms; Industry Terms: Not Available to Industry
How to cite: pBW100ParsR was a gift from Baojun Wang (Addgene plasmid # 78635 ; http://n2t.net/addgene:78635 ; RRID:Addgene_78635)
