>Addgene plasmid #78635 | pBW100ParsR | depositor partial sequence | sequence record 146744 | backbone
TACTAGTAGCGGCCGCTGCAGTCCGGCAAAAAAACGGGCAAGGTGTCACCACCCTGCCCTTTTTCTTTAA
AACCGAAAAGATTACTTCGCGTTATGCAGGCTTCCTCGCTCACTGACTCGCTGCGCTCGGTCGTTCGGCT
GCGGCGAGCGGTATCAGCTCACTCAAAGGCGGTAATCTCGAGTCCCGTCAAGTCAGCGTAATGCTCTGCC
AGTGTTACAACCAATTAACCAATTCTGATTAGAAAAACTCATCGAGCATCAAATGAAACTGCAATTTATT
CATATCAGGATTATCAATACCATATTTTTGAAAAAGCCGTTTCTGTAATGAAGGAGAAAACTCACCGAGG
CAGTTCCATAGGATGGCAAGATCCTGGTATCGGTCTGCGATTCCGACTCGTCCAACATCAATACAACCTA
TTAATTTCCCCTCGTCAAAAATAAGGTTATCAAGTGAGAAATCACCATGAGTGACGACTGAATCCGGTGA
GAATGGCAAAAGCTTATGCATTTCTTTCCAGACTTGTTCAACAGGCCAGCCATTACGCTCGTCATCAAAA
TCACTCGCATCAACCAAACCGTTATTCATTCGTGATTGCGCCTGAGCGAGACGAAATACGCGATCGCTGT
TAAAAGGACAATTACAAACAGGAATCGAATGCAACCGGCGCAGGAACACTGCCAGCGCATCAACAATATT
TTCACCTGAATCAGGATATTCTTCTAATACCTGGAATGCTGTTTTCCCGGGGATCGCAGTGGTGAGTAAC
CATGCATCATCAGGAGTACGGATAAAATGCTTGATGGTCGGAAGAGGCATAAATTCCGTCAGCCAGTTTA
GTCTGACCATCTCATCTGTAACATCATTGGCAACGCTACCTTTGCCATGTTTCAGAAACAACTCTGGCGC
ATCGGGCTTCCCATACAATCGATAGATTGTCGCACCTGATTGCCCGACATTATCGCGAGCCCATTTATAC
CCATATAAATCAGCATCCATGTTGGAATTTAATCGCGGCCTCGAGCAAGACGTTTCCCGTTGAATATGGC
TCATAACACCCCTTGTATTACTGTTTATGTAAGCAGACAGTTTTATTGTTCATGATGATATATTTTTATC
TTGTGCAATGTAACATCAGAGATTTTGAGACACAACGTGGCTTTGTTGAATAAATCGAACTTTTGCTGAG
TTGAAGGATCAGATCACGCATCTTCCCGACAACGCAGACCGTTCCGTGGCAAAGCAAAAGTTCAAAATCA
CCAACTGGTCCACCTACAACAAAGCTCTCATCAACCGTGGCTCCCTCACTTTCTGGCTGGATGATGGGGC
GATTCAGGCCTGGTATGAGTCAGCAACACCTTCTTCACGAGGCAGACCTCAGCGCTAGCGGAGTGTATAC
TGGCTTACTATGTTGGCACTGATGAGGGTGTCAGTGAAGTGCTTCATGTGGCAGGAGAAAAAAGGCTGCA
CCGGTGCGTCAGCAGAATATGTGATACAGGATATATTCCGCTTCCTCGCTCACTGACTCGCTACGCTCGG
TCGTTCGACTGCGGCGAGCGGAAATGGCTTACGAACGGGGCGGAGATTTCCTGGAAGATGCCAGGAAGAT
ACTTAACAGGGAAGTGAGAGGGCCGCGGCAAAGCCGTTTTTCCATAGGCTCCGCCCCCCTGACAAGCATC
ACGAAATCTGACGCTCAAATCAGTGGTGGCGAAACCCGACAGGACTATAAAGATACCAGGCGTTTCCCCT
GGCGGCTCCCTCGTGCGCTCTCCTGTTCCTGCCTTTCGGTTTACCGGTGTCATTCCGCTGTTATGGCCGC
GTTTGTCTCATTCCACGCCTGACACTCAGTTCCGGGTAGGCAGTTCGCTCCAAGCTGGACTGTATGCACG
AACCCCCCGTTCAGTCCGACCGCTGCGCCTTATCCGGTAACTATCGTCTTGAGTCCAACCCGGAAAGACA
TGCAAAAGCACCACTGGCAGCAGCCACTGGTAATTGATTTAGAGGAGTTAGTCTTGAAGTCATGCGCCGG
TTAAGGCTAAACTGAAAGGACAAGTTTTGGTGACTGCGCTCCTCCAAGCCAGTTACCTCGGTTCAAAGAG
TTGGTAGCTCAGAGAACCTTCGAAAAACCGCCCTGCAAGGCGGTTTTTTCGTTTTCAGAGCAAGAGATTA
CGCGCAGACCAAAACGATCTCAAGAAGATCATCTTATTAAGGGGTCTGACGCTCAGTGGAACGAAAACTC
ACGTTAAGGGATTTTGGTCATGAGATTATCAAAAAGGATCTTCACCTAGATCCTTTTAAATTAAAAATGA
AGTTTTAAATCAATCTAAAGTATATATGAGTAAACTTGGTCTGACAGTTACCAATGCTTAATCAGTGAGG
CACCTATCTCAGCGATCTGTCTATTTCGTTCATCCATAGTTGCCTGACTCCCCGTCGTGTAGATAACTAC
GATACGGGAGGGCTTACCATCTGGCCCCAGTGCTGCAATGATACCGCGAGACCCACGCTCACCGGCTCCA
GATTTATCAGCAATAAACCAGCCAGCCGGAAGGGCCGAGCGCAGAAGTGGTCCTGCAACTTTATCCGCCT
CCATCCAGTCTATTCCATGGTGCCACCTGACGTCTAAGAAACCATTATTATCATGACATTAACCTATAAA
AATAGGCGTATCACGAGGCAGAATTTCAGATAAAAAAAATCCTTAGCTTTCGCTAAGGATGATTTCTGGA
ATTCGCGGCCGCTTCTAGAG
