>Addgene plasmid #78635 | pBW100ParsR | depositor partial sequence | sequence record 146782 | PJ101-rbs32- arsRB0015-ParsR
TTTACAGCTAGCTCAGTCCTTGGTATTATGCTAGCTCCTAGGGTCACACAGGAAAGTACCATATGTCATT
TCTGTTACCCATCCAATTGTTCAAAATTCTTGCTGATGAAACCCGTCTGGGCATCGTTTTACTGCTCAGC
GAACTGGGAGAGTTATGCGTCTGCGATCTCTGCACTGCTCTCGACCAGTCGCAGCCCAAGATCTCCCGCC
ACCTGGCATTGCTGCGTGAAAGCGGGCTATTGCTGGACCGCAAGCAAGGTAAGTGGGTTCATTACCGCTT
ATCACCGCATATTCCAGCATGGGCGGCGAAAATTATTGATGAGGCCTGGCGATGTGAACAGGAAAAGGTT
CAGGCGATTGTCCGCAACCTGGCTCGACAAAACTGTTCCGGGGACAGTAAGAACATTTGCAGTTAAAAAT
TTAGCTAAACACACATGAATTTTCAGATGTGTTTTATCCGGGTACTAGAGCCAGGCATCAAATAAAACGA
AAGGCTCAGTCGAAAGACTGGGCCTTTCGTTTTATCTGTTGTTTGTCGGTGAACGCTCTCTACTAGAGTC
ACACTGGCTCACCTTCGGGTGGGCCTTTCTGCGTTTATATACTAGAGCCAACTCAAAATTCACACCTATT
ACCTTCCTCTGCACTTACACATTCGTTAAGTCATATATGTTTTTGACTTATCCGCTTCGAAGAGAGACAC
TACCTGCAA
