>Addgene plasmid #78635 | pBW100ParsR | addgene partial sequence | sequence record 154130 | p15A-F 5'-gattacgcgcagaccaaaac-3'
GGGTCTGACGCTCAGTGGAACGAAAACTCACGTTAAGGGATTTTGGTCATGAGATTATCAAAAAGGATCT
TCACCTAGATCCTTTTAAATTAAAAATGAAGTTTTAAATCAATCTAAAGTATATATGAGTAAACTTGGTC
TGACAGTTACCAATGCTTAATCAGTGAGGCACCTATCTCAGCGATCTGTCTATTTCGTTCATCCATAGTT
GCCTGACTCCCCGTCGTGTAGATAACTACGATACGGGAGGGCTTACCATCTGGCCCCAGTGCTGCAATGA
TACCGCGAGACCCACGCTCACCGGCTCCAGATTTATCAGCAATAAACCAGCCAGCCGGAAGGGCCGAGCG
CAGAAGTGGTCCTGCAACTTTATCCGCCTCCATCCAGTCTATTCCATGGTGCCACCTGACGTCTAAGAAA
CCATTATTATCATGACATTAACCTATAAAAATAGGCGTATCACGAGGCAGAATTTCAGATAAAAAAAATC
CTTAGCTTTCGCTAAGGATGATTTCTGGAATTCGCGGCCGCTTCTAGAGTTTACAGCTAGCTCAGTCCTT
GGTATTATGCTAGCTCCTAGGGTCACACAGGAAAGTACCATATGTCATTTCTGTTACCCATCCAATTGTT
CAAAATTCTTGCTGATGAAACCCGTCTGGGCATCGTTTTACTGCTCAGCGAACTGGGAGAGTTATGCGTC
TGCGATCTCTGCACTGCTCTCGACCAGTCGCAGCCCAAGATCTCCCGCCACCTGGCATTGCTGCGTGAAA
GCGGGCTATTGCTGGACCGCAAGCAAGGTAAGTGGGTTCATTACCGCTTATCACCGCATATTCCAGCATG
GGCGG
