>Addgene plasmid #78635 | pBW100ParsR | addgene partial sequence | sequence record 154131 | KanR2-F 5'-GAACTGCCTCGGTGAGTTTT-3'
AAATATGGTATCGATAATCCTGATATGAATAAATTGCAGTTTCATTTGATGCTCGATGAGTTTTTCTAAT
CAGAATTGGTTAATTGGTTGTAACACTGGCAGAGCATTACGCTGACTTGACGGGACTCGAGATTACCGCC
TTTGAGTGAGCTGATACCGCTCGCCGCAGCCGAACGACCGAGCGCAGCGAGTCAGTGAGCGAGGAAGCCT
GCAGCGGCCGCTACTAGTATTGCAGGTAGTGTCTCTCTTCGAAGCGGATAAGTCAAAAACATATATGACT
TAACGAATGTGTAAGTGCAGAGGAAGGTAATAGGTGTGAATTTTGAGTTGGCTCTAGTATATAAACGCAG
AAAGGCCCACCCGAAGGTGAGCCAGTGTGACTCTAGTAGAGAGCGTTCACCGACAAACAACAGATAAAAC
GAAAGGCCCAGTCTTTCGACTGAGCCTTTCGTTTTATTTGATGCCTGGCTCTAGTACCCGGATAAAACAC
ATCTGAAAATTCATGTGTGTTTAGCTAAATTTTTAACTGCAAATGTTCTTACTGTCCCCGGAACAGTTTT
GTCGAGCCAGGTTGCGGACAATCGCCTGAACCTTTTCCTGTTCACATCGCCAGGCCTCATCAATAATTTT
CGCCGCCCATGCTGGAATATGCGGTGATAAGCGGTAATGAACCCACTTACCTTGCTTGCGGTCCAGCAAT
AGCCCGCTTTCACGCAGCAATGCCAGGTGGCGGGAGATCTTGGGCTGCGACTGGTCGAGAGCAGTGCAGA
GATCGCAGACGCATAACTCTCCCAGTTCGCTGAGCAGTAAA
